Addgene plasmid #248826: His-LAP-BFP-NLS
Purpose: LAP2 fused to BFP and NLS, a nuclear localization signal. Imaging shows primarily nucleolar localization.
Depositing lab: Alice Ting. Depositing organization: Stanford University. Publication: Computational design of conformation-biasing mutations to alter protein functions. Cavanagh PE, Xue AG, Dai SA, Qiang A, Matsui T, Ting AY. Science. 2026 Jan 8:eadv7953. doi: 10.1126/science.adv7953. PubMed 41505504.
Backbone
  Vector backbone: pcDNA3
  Vector type: Mammalian Expression
Growth in bacteria
  Bacterial resistance: Ampicillin, 100 μg/mL
  Growth temperature: 37°C
  Growth strain: DH5alpha
  Copy number: High Copy
Gene/Insert
  Gene/Insert name: LplA
  Species: Synthetic
  Tag / fusion protein: 6xHis (N terminal on insert); BFP-3xNLS (C terminal on insert)
  Cloning method: Restriction Enzyme; 5′ cloning site unknown (unknown if destroyed)
Terms and licenses: Academic/Nonprofit Terms; Industry Terms: Not Available to Industry
Depositor comments: Please visit https://doi.org/10.1101/2025.05.03.652001 for bioRxiv preprint.
How to cite: His-LAP-BFP-NLS was a gift from Alice Ting (Addgene plasmid # 248826 ; http://n2t.net/addgene:248826 ; RRID:Addgene_248826)
