[The description below was written by a language model from this plasmid's Addgene catalogue record and pLannotate feature annotations shown in this document.]
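Description:
His-LAP-BFP-NLS is a mammalian expression plasmid built on the pcDNA3 backbone. It is propagated in E. coli through a high-copy ColE1/pUC-type origin with ampicillin selection (AmpR under its own bla promoter), and it also carries an f1 origin. For mammalian cells, an SV40 early promoter drives a neomycin phosphotransferase gene followed by an SV40 polyadenylation signal, which would allow G418 selection of stable transfectants. The short annotated fragments of ble, lacI, bom and an HIV-1 LTR are probably backbone remnants or partial annotation matches, not functional elements.

The expression cassette uses the CMV immediate-early enhancer and promoter and ends in the bovine growth hormone poly(A) signal. T7 and SP6 promoters flank the cloning region. The encoded fusion begins with an N-terminal 6xHis tag, which the annotation software picked up as a short fragment of a composite tag. This is followed by LAP2, then a mammalian codon-optimized blue fluorescent protein, then three tandem copies of the SV40 large T antigen nuclear localization signal. The catalogue lists the insert name as LplA, but the purpose field and plasmid name describe LAP2. The unannotated gap between the His tag and BFP is only about 60 nucleotides, which fits a short peptide, such as the LplA acceptor peptide substrate, and not a full enzyme.

The construct places a fluorescent LAP2-tagged protein in the nucleus of transfected cells. The depositor notes that imaging shows mainly nucleolar localization. It was deposited with work on computational design of conformation-biasing mutations, where it plausibly serves as a compartment-targeted substrate reporter, although the record does not describe the assay.
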