Features (pLannotate 1.2.2; 25 found; start..end, strand, type, name):
     28..80      -  misc_feature   bom (fragment): basis of mobility region from pBR322
    235..614     +  enhancer       CMV enhancer: human cytomegalovirus immediate early enhancer
    615..818     +  promoter       CMV promoter: human cytomegalovirus (CMV) immediate early promoter
    814..847     +  LTR            5' LTR (truncated) (fragment): truncated 5' long terminal repeat (LTR) from HIV-1
    863..881     +  promoter       T7 promoter: promoter for bacteriophage T7 RNA polymerase
    922..942     +  CDS            capTEV™ (fragment): composite tag for in vivo biotinylation, TEV protease cleavage, and 6xHis tagging
   1006..1722    +  CDS            BFP: blue variant of GFP mammalian codon-optimized
   1723..1743    +  CDS            SV40 NLS: nuclear localization signal of SV40 (simian virus 40) large T antigen
   1747..1767    +  CDS            SV40 NLS: nuclear localization signal of SV40 (simian virus 40) large T antigen
   1771..1791    +  CDS            SV40 NLS: nuclear localization signal of SV40 (simian virus 40) large T antigen
   1855..1873    -  promoter       SP6 promoter: promoter for bacteriophage SP6 RNA polymerase
   1899..2123    +  polyA_signal   bGH poly(A) signal: bovine growth hormone polyadenylation signal
   2127..2148    +  promoter       SV40 promoter (fragment): SV40 enhancer and early promoter
   2169..2597    +  rep_origin     f1 ori (sequence partly withheld): f1 bacteriophage origin of replication; arrow indicates direction of (+) strand synthesis
   2611..2940    +  promoter       SV40 promoter: SV40 enhancer and early promoter
   3007..3798    +  CDS            neo: KKA2_KLEPN - Also known as kan, nptII. Experimental evidence at protein level: Swiss-Prot protein existence level 1. Resistance to kanamycin, neomycin, paromomycin, ribostamycin, butirosin and gentamicin B. From Klebsiella pneumoniae.
   3822..3980    +  CDS            ble (fragment): BLE_KLEPN - Experimental evidence at protein level: Swiss-Prot protein existence level 1. Binding protein with a strong affinity to the bleomycin family of antibiotics. Binds to CL990; an antimitotic-antibiotic compound. From Klebsiella pneumoniae.
   3975..4096    +  polyA_signal   SV40 poly(A) signal: SV40 polyadenylation signal
   4169..4185    -  protein_bind   lac operator: The lac repressor binds to the lac operator to inhibit transcription in E. coli. This inhibition can be relieved by adding lactose or isopropyl-β-D-thiogalactopyranoside (IPTG). lac repressor encoded by lacI
   4193..4223    -  promoter       lac promoter: promoter for the E. coli lac operon
   4238..4259    -  protein_bind   CAP binding site: CAP binding activates transcription in the presence of cAMP. E. coli catabolite activator protein
   4272..4364    -  CDS            lacI (fragment): lac repressor; lacI; The lac repressor binds to the lac operator to inhibit transcription in E. coli. This inhibition can be relieved by adding lactose or isopropyl-β-D-thiogalactopyranoside (IPTG).
   4547..5135    -  rep_origin     ori: high-copy-number ColE1/pMB1/pBR322/pUC origin of replication
   5306..6166    -  CDS            AmpR: β-lactamase; bla; confers resistance to ampicillin, carbenicillin, and related antibiotics
   6167..6271    -  promoter       AmpR promoter: bla
>Addgene plasmid #248826 | His-LAP-BFP-NLS | addgene full sequence | sequence record 495662 | Addgene NGS Result
GACGGATCGGGAGATCTCCCGATCCCCTATGGTGCACTCTCAGTACAATCTGCTCTGATGCCGCATAGTT
AAGCCAGTATCTGCTCCCTGCTTGTGTGTTGGAGGTCGCTGAGTAGTGCGCGAGCAAAATTTAAGCTACA
ACAAGGCAAGGCTTGACCGACAATTGCATGAAGAATCTGCTTAGGGTTAGGCGTTTTGCGCTGCTTCGCG
ATGTACGGGCCAGATATACGCGTTGACATTGATTATTGACTAGTTATTAATAGTAATCAATTACGGGGTC
ATTAGTTCATAGCCCATATATGGAGTTCCGCGTTACATAACTTACGGTAAATGGCCCGCCTGGCTGACCG
CCCAACGACCCCCGCCCATTGACGTCAATAATGACGTATGTTCCCATAGTAACGCCAATAGGGACTTTCC
ATTGACGTCAATGGGTGGAGTATTTACGGTAAACTGCCCACTTGGCAGTACATCAAGTGTATCATATGCC
AAGTACGCCCCCTATTGACGTCAATGACGGTAAATGGCCCGCCTGGCATTATGCCCAGTACATGACCTTA
TGGGACTTTCCTACTTGGCAGTACATCTACGTATTAGTCATCGCTATTACCATGGTGATGCGGTTTTGGC
AGTACATCAATGGGCGTGGATAGCGGTTTGACTCACGGGGATTTCCAAGTCTCCACCCCATTGACGTCAA
TGGGAGTTTGTTTTGGCACCAAAATCAACGGGACTTTCCAAAATGTCGTAACAACTCCGCCCCATTGACG
CAAATGGGCGGTAGGCGTGTACGGTGGGAGGTCTATATAAGCAGAGCTCTCTGGCTAACTAGAGAACCCA
CTGCTTACTGGCTTATCGAAATTAATACGACTCACTATAGGGAGACCCAAGCTTGCGGCCGCCACCATGG
TGCGGGGTTCTCATCATCATCATCATCATGGTATGGCTAGCGGCTTCGAGATCGACAAGGTGTGGTACGA
CCTGGACGCCAAGGATCCTAGCTCGATGGTGAGCAAGGGCGAGGAGCTGTTCACCGGGGTGGTGCCCATC
CTGGTCGAGCTGGACGGCGACGTAAACGGCCACAAGTTCAGCGTGTCCGGCGAGGGCGAGGGCGATGCCA
CCTACGGCAAGCTGACCCTGAAGTTCATCTGCACCACCGGCAAGCTGCCCGTGCCCTGGCCCACCCTCGT
GACCACCCTGAGCCACGGCGTCCAGTGCTTCAGCCGCTACCCCGACCACATGAAGCAGCACGACTTCTTC
AAGTCCGCCATGCCCGAAGGCTACGTCCAGGAGCGCACCATCTTCTTCAAGGACGACGGCAACTACAAGA
CCCGCGCCGAGGTGAAGTTCGAGGGCGACACCCTGGTGAACCGCATCGAGCTGAAGGGCATCGACTTCAA
GGAGGACGGCAACATCCTGGGGCACAAGCTGGAGTACAACTTCAACAGCCACAACGTCTATATCATGGCC
GACAAGCAGAAGAACGGCATCAAGGTGAACTTCAAGATCCGCCACAACATCGAGGACGGCAGCGTGCAGC
TCGCCGACCACTACCAGCAGAACACCCCCATCGGCGACGGCCCCGTGCTGCTGCCCGACAGCCACTACCT
GAGCACCCAGTCCGCCCTGAGCAAAGACCCCAACGAGAAGCGCGATCACATGGTCCTGCTGGAGTTCGTG
ACCGCCGCCGGGATCACTCTCGGCATGGACGAGCTGTACAAGCCAAAAAAGAAGAGAAAGGTAGATCCAA
AAAAGAAGAGAAAGGTAGATCCAAAAAAGAAGAGAAAGGTATAAGAATTCTGCAGATATCCATCACACTG
GCGGCCGCTCGAGCATGCATCTAGAGGGCCCTATTCTATAGTGTCACCTAAATGCTAGAGCTCGCTGATC
AGCCTCGACTGTGCCTTCTAGTTGCCAGCCATCTGTTGTTTGCCCCTCCCCCGTGCCTTCCTTGACCCTG
GAAGGTGCCACTCCCACTGTCCTTTCCTAATAAAATGAGGAAATTGCATCGCATTGTCTGAGTAGGTGTC
ATTCTATTCTGGGGGGTGGGGTGGGGCAGGACAGCAAGGGGGAGGATTGGGAAGACAATAGCAGGCATGC
TGGGGATGCGGTGGGCTCTATGGCTTCTGAGGCGGAAAGAACCAGCTGGGGCTCTAGGGGGTATCCCC
[124 nt withheld, positions 2169-2292]
C
[91 nt withheld, positions 2294-2384]
A
[49 nt withheld, positions 2386-2434]
CCTTTGACGTTGGAGTCCACGTTCTTT
[37 nt withheld, positions 2462-2498]
ACCCTATCTCGGTCTATTCTTTTGATTTATAAGGGATTTTGCCGATTTCGGCCTATTGGTTAAAAAATGA
GCTGATTTAACAAAAATTTAACGCGAATTAATTCTGTGGAATGTGTGTCAGTTAGGGTGTGGAAAGTCCC
CAGGCTCCCCAGCAGGCAGAAGTATGCAAAGCATGCATCTCAATTAGTCAGCAACCAGGTGTGGAAAGTC
CCCAGGCTCCCCAGCAGGCAGAAGTATGCAAAGCATGCATCTCAATTAGTCAGCAACCATAGTCCCGCCC
CTAACTCCGCCCATCCCGCCCCTAACTCCGCCCAGTTCCGCCCATTCTCCGCCCCATGGCTGACTAATTT
TTTTTATTTATGCAGAGGCCGAGGCCGCCTCTGCCTCTGAGCTATTCCAGAAGTAGTGAGGAGGCTTTTT
TGGAGGCCTAGGCTTTTGCAAAAAGCTCCCGGGAGCTTGTATATCCATTTTCGGATCTGATCAAGAGACA
GGATGAGGATCGTTTCGCATGATTGAACAAGATGGATTGCACGCAGGTTCTCCGGCCGCTTGGGTGGAGA
GGCTATTCGGCTATGACTGGGCACAACAGACAATCGGCTGCTCTGATGCCGCCGTGTTCCGGCTGTCAGC
GCAGGGGCGCCCGGTTCTTTTTGTCAAGACCGACCTGTCCGGTGCCCTGAATGAACTGCAGGACGAGGCA
GCGCGGCTATCGTGGCTGGCCACGACGGGCGTTCCTTGCGCAGCTGTGCTCGACGTTGTCACTGAAGCGG
GAAGGGACTGGCTGCTATTGGGCGAAGTGCCGGGGCAGGATCTCCTGTCATCTCACCTTGCTCCTGCCGA
GAAAGTATCCATCATGGCTGATGCAATGCGGCGGCTGCATACGCTTGATCCGGCTACCTGCCCATTCGAC
CACCAAGCGAAACATCGCATCGAGCGAGCACGTACTCGGATGGAAGCCGGTCTTGTCGATCAGGATGATC
TGGACGAAGAGCATCAGGGGCTCGCGCCAGCCGAACTGTTCGCCAGGCTCAAGGCGCGCATGCCCGACGG
CGAGGATCTCGTCGTGACCCATGGCGATGCCTGCTTGCCGAATATCATGGTGGAAAATGGCCGCTTTTCT
GGATTCATCGACTGTGGCCGGCTGGGTGTGGCGGACCGCTATCAGGACATAGCGTTGGCTACCCGTGATA
TTGCTGAAGAGCTTGGCGGCGAATGGGCTGACCGCTTCCTCGTGCTTTACGGTATCGCCGCTCCCGATTC
GCAGCGCATCGCCTTCTATCGCCTTCTTGACGAGTTCTTCTGAGCGGGACTCTGGGGTTCGAAATGACCG
ACCAAGCGACGCCCAACCTGCCATCACGAGATTTCGATTCCACCGCCGCCTTCTATGAAAGGTTGGGCTT
CGGAATCGTTTTCCGGGACGCCGGCTGGATGATCCTCCAGCGCGGGGATCTCATGCTGGAGTTCTTCGCC
CACCCCAACTTGTTTATTGCAGCTTATAATGGTTACAAATAAAGCAATAGCATCACAAATTTCACAAATA
AAGCATTTTTTTCACTGCATTCTAGTTGTGGTTTGTCCAAACTCATCAATGTATCTTATCATGTCTGTAT
ACCGTCGACCTCTAGCTAGAGCTTGGCGTAATCATGGTCATAGCTGTTTCCTGTGTGAAATTGTTATCCG
CTCACAATTCCACACAACATACGAGCCGGAAGCATAAAGTGTAAAGCCTGGGGTGCCTAATGAGTGAGCT
AACTCACATTAATTGCGTTGCGCTCACTGCCCGCTTTCCAGTCGGGAAACCTGTCGTGCCAGCTGCATTA
ATGAATCGGCCAACGCGCGGGGAGAGGCGGTTTGCGTATTGGGCGCTCTTCCGCTTCCTCGCTCACTGAC
TCGCTGCGCTCGGTCGTTCGGCTGCGGCGAGCGGTATCAGCTCACTCAAAGGCGGTAATACGGTTATCCA
CAGAATCAGGGGATAACGCAGGAAAGAACATGTGAGCAAAAGGCCAGCAAAAGGCCAGGAACCGTAAAAA
GGCCGCGTTGCTGGCGTTTTTCCATAGGCTCCGCCCCCCTGACGAGCATCACAAAAATCGACGCTCAAGT
CAGAGGTGGCGAAACCCGACAGGACTATAAAGATACCAGGCGTTTCCCCCTGGAAGCTCCCTCGTGCGCT
CTCCTGTTCCGACCCTGCCGCTTACCGGATACCTGTCCGCCTTTCTCCCTTCGGGAAGCGTGGCGCTTTC
TCATAGCTCACGCTGTAGGTATCTCAGTTCGGTGTAGGTCGTTCGCTCCAAGCTGGGCTGTGTGCACGAA
CCCCCCGTTCAGCCCGACCGCTGCGCCTTATCCGGTAACTATCGTCTTGAGTCCAACCCGGTAAGACACG
ACTTATCGCCACTGGCAGCAGCCACTGGTAACAGGATTAGCAGAGCGAGGTATGTAGGCGGTGCTACAGA
GTTCTTGAAGTGGTGGCCTAACTACGGCTACACTAGAAGAACAGTATTTGGTATCTGCGCTCTGCTGAAG
CCAGTTACCTTCGGAAAAAGAGTTGGTAGCTCTTGATCCGGCAAACAAACCACCGCTGGTAGCGGTGGTT
TTTTTGTTTGCAAGCAGCAGATTACGCGCAGAAAAAAAGGATCTCAAGAAGATCCTTTGATCTTTTCTAC
GGGGTCTGACGCTCAGTGGAACGAAAACTCACGTTAAGGGATTTTGGTCATGAGATTATCAAAAAGGATC
TTCACCTAGATCCTTTTAAATTAAAAATGAAGTTTTAAATCAATCTAAAGTATATATGAGTAAACTTGGT
CTGACAGTTACCAATGCTTAATCAGTGAGGCACCTATCTCAGCGATCTGTCTATTTCGTTCATCCATAGT
TGCCTGACTCCCCGTCGTGTAGATAACTACGATACGGGAGGGCTTACCATCTGGCCCCAGTGCTGCAATG
ATACCGCGAGACCCACGCTCACCGGCTCCAGATTTATCAGCAATAAACCAGCCAGCCGGAAGGGCCGAGC
GCAGAAGTGGTCCTGCAACTTTATCCGCCTCCATCCAGTCTATTAATTGTTGCCGGGAAGCTAGAGTAAG
TAGTTCGCCAGTTAATAGTTTGCGCAACGTTGTTGCCATTGCTACAGGCATCGTGGTGTCACGCTCGTCG
TTTGGTATGGCTTCATTCAGCTCCGGTTCCCAACGATCAAGGCGAGTTACATGATCCCCCATGTTGTGCA
AAAAAGCGGTTAGCTCCTTCGGTCCTCCGATCGTTGTCAGAAGTAAGTTGGCCGCAGTGTTATCACTCAT
GGTTATGGCAGCACTGCATAATTCTCTTACTGTCATGCCATCCGTAAGATGCTTTTCTGTGACTGGTGAG
TACTCAACCAAGTCATTCTGAGAATAGTGTATGCGGCGACCGAGTTGCTCTTGCCCGGCGTCAATACGGG
ATAATACCGCGCCACATAGCAGAACTTTAAAAGTGCTCATCATTGGAAAACGTTCTTCGGGGCGAAAACT
CTCAAGGATCTTACCGCTGTTGAGATCCAGTTCGATGTAACCCACTCGTGCACCCAACTGATCTTCAGCA
TCTTTTACTTTCACCAGCGTTTCTGGGTGAGCAAAAACAGGAAGGCAAAATGCCGCAAAAAAGGGAATAA
GGGCGACACGGAAATGTTGAATACTCATACTCTTCCTTTTTCAATATTATTGAAGCATTTATCAGGGTTA
TTGTCTCATGAGCGGATACATATTTGAATGTATTTAGAAAAATAAACAAATAGGGGTTCCGCGCACATTT
CCCCGAAAAGTGCCACCTGACGTC
